Addgene plasmid #170705: tetO-TBX20
Purpose: doxycycline-inducible overexpression of TBX20
Depositing lab: Paul Burridge. Depositing organization: Northwestern University. Publication: A novel transcription factor combination for direct reprogramming to a spontaneously contracting human cardiomyocyte-like state. Romero-Tejeda M, Fonoudi H, Weddle CJ, DeKeyser JM, Lenny B, Fetterman KA, Magdy T, Sapkota Y, Epting C, Burridge PW. J Mol Cell Cardiol. 2023 Jul 6:S0022-2828(23)00106-2. doi: 10.1016/j.yjmcc.2023.06.005. PubMed 37421991.
Backbone
  Vector backbone: FU-tetO-Gateway
  Backbone manufacturer: addgene plasmid #43914
  Backbone size w/o insert (bp): 8600
  Total vector size (bp): 9951
  Modifications to backbone: TBX20 ORF added to plasmid using Gateway cloning
  Vector type: Mammalian Expression, Lentiviral ; Doxycycline Inducible
Growth in bacteria
  Bacterial resistance: Ampicillin, 100 μg/mL
  Growth temperature: 30°C
  Growth strain: NEB Stable
  Copy number: Low Copy
Gene/Insert
  Gene/Insert name: TBX20
  Species: H. sapiens (human)
  Insert size (bp): 1344
  GenBank ID: NM_001077653.2
  Entrez Gene: TBX20 (a.k.a. ASD4)
  Promoter: TRE promoter, Tet-ON
  Cloning method: Gateway Cloning
  Sequencing primers: 5′ LNCX; T7
Resource information
  A portion of this plasmid was derived from a plasmid made by: TBX20 ORF sequence acquired from Genscript
Terms and licenses: Academic/Nonprofit Terms; Industry Terms: Not Available to Industry
Depositor comments: This plasmid was generated using Gateway cloning. attB sites were added to TBX20 ORF via PCR reaction using cDNA obtained from Genscript as a template. Resulting fragements were recombined with pDONR221 to generate an entry clone. LR reaction was performed using the destination vector FU-tetO-Gateway (Addgene Plasmid #19778).
How to cite: tetO-TBX20 was a gift from Paul Burridge (Addgene plasmid # 170705 ; http://n2t.net/addgene:170705 ; RRID:Addgene_170705)
