[The description below was written by a language model from this plasmid's Addgene catalogue record and pLannotate feature annotations shown in this document.]
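Description:
tetO-TBX20 is a doxycycline-inducible lentiviral expression plasmid of about 9.95 kb, made by transferring the human TBX20 open reading frame (about 1.3 kb) into the FU-tetO-Gateway destination vector through Gateway BP and LR recombination. It is maintained in E. coli through a ColE1/pUC-type origin with ampicillin selection. The catalogue lists it as low copy even though the annotated origin is a high-copy type. An f1 origin is also present. Outside the viral unit there is an SV40/EM7-driven bleomycin/Zeocin resistance cassette with an SV40 polyadenylation signal. It lies downstream of the 3' LTR, so it would not be packaged into virus.

The transfer cassette has a hybrid CMV enhancer/promoter fused to a truncated HIV-1 5' LTR, which drives genomic RNA production in packaging cells. This is followed by the Ψ packaging signal with a gag fragment, the RRE for Rev-dependent nuclear export, and the cPPT/CTS. Expression of the payload comes from a tetracycline response element with seven tetO repeats joined to a minimal CMV promoter. Transcription therefore requires a separately supplied reverse tetracycline transactivator plus doxycycline, as no transactivator is annotated on this plasmid. TBX20 is flanked by attB1 and attB2 sites. A V5 tag is annotated downstream of attB2, but the record does not state whether it is fused in frame to the protein. A WPRE enhances transcript expression, and the unit ends in a truncated 3' LTR followed by a bGH polyadenylation signal.

TBX20 encodes a T-box transcription factor involved in cardiac development. The plasmid was used for inducible overexpression in work on transcription factor combinations for direct reprogramming toward human cardiomyocyte-like cells.
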