Features (pLannotate 1.2.2; 36 found; start..end, strand, type, name):
     33..85      -  misc_feature   bom (fragment): basis of mobility region from pBR322
    240..619     +  enhancer       CMV enhancer: human cytomegalovirus immediate early enhancer
    620..819     +  promoter       CMV promoter: human cytomegalovirus (CMV) immediate early promoter
    837..1017    +  LTR            5' LTR (truncated): truncated 5' long terminal repeat (LTR) from HIV-1
   1064..1189    +  misc_feature   HIV-1 Ψ: packaging signal of human immunodeficiency virus type 1
   1173..1536    +  CDS            HIV-1 gag (fragment): gag protein from human immunodeficiency virus 1; gag
   1682..1915    +  misc_feature   RRE: The Rev response element (RRE) of HIV-1 allows for Rev-dependent mRNA export from the nucleus to the cytoplasm.
   2292..2392    +  CDS            Rev (fragment): human immunodeficiency virus 1 (HIV-1) Rev protein; rev; enhances nuclear export of unspliced and incompletely spliced viral mRNAs
   2442..2559    +  misc_feature   cPPT/CTS: central polypurine tract and central termination sequence of HIV-1
   2612..2882    +  protein_bind   tetracycline response element: contains seven copies of the tetracycline operator tetO tetracycline repressor TetR
   2893..2910    +  misc_feature   MCS (fragment): pUC18/19 multiple cloning site
   2915..2953    +  promoter       minimal CMV promoter: human cytomegalovirus (CMV) immediate early promoter
   3053..3071    +  promoter       T7 promoter: promoter for bacteriophage T7 RNA polymerase
   3103..3127    +  protein_bind   attB1: mutant version of attB; recombination site for the Gateway® BP reaction BP Clonase™
   3133..4473    +  CDS            TBX20: TBX20_HUMAN - Experimental evidence at protein level: Swiss-Prot protein existence level 1. Acts as a transcriptional activator and repressor required for cardiac development and may have key roles in the maintenance of functional and structural phenotypes in adult heart. From Homo sapiens (Human).
   4477..4501    -  protein_bind   attB2: mutant version of attB; recombination site for the Gateway® BP reaction BP Clonase™
   4527..4568    +  CDS            V5 tag: epitope tag from simian virus 5
   4622..4645    +  misc_feature   MCS (fragment): pBluescript multiple cloning site
   4645..5233    +  misc_feature   WPRE: woodchuck hepatitis virus posttranscriptional regulatory element
   5170..5751    +  CDS            nef (fragment): NEF_HV1H2 - Experimental evidence at protein level: Swiss-Prot protein existence level 1. Extracellular Nef protein targets CD4(+) T-lymphocytes for apoptosis by interacting with CXCR4 surface receptors. From Human immunodeficiency virus type 1 group M subtype B (isolate HXB2) (HIV-1).
   5758..5938    +  LTR            5' LTR (truncated): truncated 5' long terminal repeat (LTR) from HIV-1
   5970..6194    +  polyA_signal   bGH poly(A) signal: bovine growth hormone polyadenylation signal
   6198..6219    +  promoter       SV40 promoter (fragment): SV40 enhancer and early promoter
   6240..6668    +  rep_origin     f1 ori (sequence partly withheld): f1 bacteriophage origin of replication; arrow indicates direction of (+) strand synthesis
   6682..7011    +  promoter       SV40 promoter: SV40 enhancer and early promoter
   7059..7106    +  promoter       EM7 promoter: synthetic bacterial promoter&nbsp
   7125..7499    +  CDS            BleoR: antibiotic-binding protein; Sh ble from Streptoalloteichus hindustanus; confers resistance to bleomycin, phleomycin, and Zeocin™
   7509..7634    +  CDS            ble (fragment): BLE_KLEPN - Experimental evidence at protein level: Swiss-Prot protein existence level 1. Binding protein with a strong affinity to the bleomycin family of antibiotics. Binds to CL990; an antimitotic-antibiotic compound. From Klebsiella pneumoniae.
   7629..7750    +  polyA_signal   SV40 poly(A) signal: SV40 polyadenylation signal
   7823..7839    -  protein_bind   lac operator: The lac repressor binds to the lac operator to inhibit transcription in E. coli. This inhibition can be relieved by adding lactose or isopropyl-β-D-thiogalactopyranoside (IPTG). lac repressor encoded by lacI
   7847..7877    -  promoter       lac promoter: promoter for the E. coli lac operon
   7892..7913    -  protein_bind   CAP binding site: CAP binding activates transcription in the presence of cAMP. E. coli catabolite activator protein
   7926..8018    -  CDS            lacI (fragment): lac repressor; lacI; The lac repressor binds to the lac operator to inhibit transcription in E. coli. This inhibition can be relieved by adding lactose or isopropyl-β-D-thiogalactopyranoside (IPTG).
   8201..8789    -  rep_origin     ori: high-copy-number ColE1/pMB1/pBR322/pUC origin of replication
   8960..9820    -  CDS            AmpR: β-lactamase; bla; confers resistance to ampicillin, carbenicillin, and related antibiotics
   9821..9925    -  promoter       AmpR promoter: bla
>Addgene plasmid #170705 | tetO-TBX20 | addgene full sequence | sequence record 347569 | Addgene NGS Result
ACGTCGACGGATCGGGAGATCTCCCGATCCCCTATGGTGCACTCTCAGTACAATCTGCTCTGATGCCGCA
TAGTTAAGCCAGTATCTGCTCCCTGCTTGTGTGTTGGAGGTCGCTGAGTAGTGCGCGAGCAAAATTTAAG
CTACAACAAGGCAAGGCTTGACCGACAATTGCATGAAGAATCTGCTTAGGGTTAGGCGTTTTGCGCTGCT
TCGCGATGTACGGGCCAGATATACGCGTTGACATTGATTATTGACTAGTTATTAATAGTAATCAATTACG
GGGTCATTAGTTCATAGCCCATATATGGAGTTCCGCGTTACATAACTTACGGTAAATGGCCCGCCTGGCT
GACCGCCCAACGACCCCCGCCCATTGACGTCAATAATGACGTATGTTCCCATAGTAACGCCAATAGGGAC
TTTCCATTGACGTCAATGGGTGGAGTATTTACGGTAAACTGCCCACTTGGCAGTACATCAAGTGTATCAT
ATGCCAAGTACGCCCCCTATTGACGTCAATGACGGTAAATGGCCCGCCTGGCATTATGCCCAGTACATGA
CCTTATGGGACTTTCCTACTTGGCAGTACATCTACGTATTAGTCATCGCTATTACCATGGTGATGCGGTT
TTGGCAGTACATCAATGGGCGTGGATAGCGGTTTGACTCACGGGGATTTCCAAGTCTCCACCCCATTGAC
GTCAATGGGAGTTTGTTTTGGCACCAAAATCAACGGGACTTTCCAAAATGTCGTAACAACTCCGCCCCAT
TGACGCAAATGGGCGGTAGGCGTGTACGGTGGGAGGTCTATATAAGCAGCGCGTTTTGCCTGTACTGGGT
CTCTCTGGTTAGACCAGATCTGAGCCTGGGAGCTCTCTGGCTAACTAGGGAACCCACTGCTTAAGCCTCA
ATAAAGCTTGCCTTGAGTGCTTCAAGTAGTGTGTGCCCGTCTGTTGTGTGACTCTGGTAACTAGAGATCC
CTCAGACCCTTTTAGTCAGTGTGGAAAATCTCTAGCAGTGGCGCCCGAACAGGGACTTGAAAGCGAAAGG
GAAACCAGAGGAGCTCTCTCGACGCAGGACTCGGCTTGCTGAAGCGCGCACGGCAAGAGGCGAGGGGCGG
CGACTGGTGAGTACGCCAAAAATTTTGACTAGCGGAGGCTAGAAGGAGAGAGATGGGTGCGAGAGCGTCA
GTATTAAGCGGGGGAGAATTAGATCGCGATGGGAAAAAATTCGGTTAAGGCCAGGGGGAAAGAAAAAATA
TAAATTAAAACATATAGTATGGGCAAGCAGGGAGCTAGAACGATTCGCAGTTAATCCTGGCCTGTTAGAA
ACATCAGAAGGCTGTAGACAAATACTGGGACAGCTACAACCATCCCTTCAGACAGGATCAGAAGAACTTA
GATCATTATATAATACAGTAGCAACCCTCTATTGTGTGCATCAAAGGATAGAGATAAAAGACACCAAGGA
AGCTTTAGACAAGATAGAGGAAGAGCAAAACAAAAGTAAGACCACCGCACAGCAAGCGGCCGCTGATCTT
CAGACCTGGAGGAGGAGATATGAGGGACAATTGGAGAAGTGAATTATATAAATATAAAGTAGTAAAAATT
GAACCATTAGGAGTAGCACCCACCAAGGCAAAGAGAAGAGTGGTGCAGAGAGAAAAAAGAGCAGTGGGAA
TAGGAGCTTTGTTCCTTGGGTTCTTGGGAGCAGCAGGAAGCACTATGGGCGCAGCGTCAATGACGCTGAC
GGTACAGGCCAGACAATTATTGTCTGGTATAGTGCAGCAGCAGAACAATTTGCTGAGGGCTATTGAGGCG
CAACAGCATCTGTTGCAACTCACAGTCTGGGGCATCAAGCAGCTCCAGGCAAGAATCCTGGCTGTGGAAA
GATACCTAAAGGATCAACAGCTCCTGGGGATTTGGGGTTGCTCTGGAAAACTCATTTGCACCACTGCTGT
GCCTTGGAATGCTAGTTGGAGTAATAAATCTCTGGAACAGATTTGGAATCACACGACCTGGATGGAGTGG
GACAGAGAAATTAACAATTACACAAGCTTAATACACTCCTTAATTGAAGAATCGCAAAACCAGCAAGAAA
AGAATGAACAAGAATTATTGGAATTAGATAAATGGGCAAGTTTGTGGAATTGGTTTAACATAACAAATTG
GCTGTGGTATATAAAATTATTCATAATGATAGTAGGAGGCTTGGTAGGTTTAAGAATAGTTTTTGCTGTA
CTTTCTATAGTGAATAGAGTTAGGCAGGGATATTCACCATTATCGTTTCAGACCCACCTCCCAACCCCGA
GGGGACCCGACAGGCCCGAAGGAATAGAAGAAGAAGGTGGAGAGAGAGACAGAGACAGATCCATTCGATT
AGTGAACGGATCGGCACTGCGTGCGCCAATTCTGCAGACAAATGGCAGTATTCATCCACAATTTTAAAAG
AAAAGGGGGGATTGGGGGGTACAGTGCAGGGGAAAGAATAGTAGACATAATAGCAACAGACATACAAACT
AAAGAATTACAAAAACAAATTACAAAAATTCAAAATTTTCGGGTTTATTACAGGGACAGCAGAGATCCAG
TTTGGTTATCGAGTTTACCACTCCCTATCAGTGATAGAGAAAAGTGAAAGTCGAGTTTACCACTCCCTAT
CAGTGATAGAGAAAAGTGAAAGTCGAGTTTACCACTCCCTATCAGTGATAGAGAAAAGTGAAAGTCGAGT
TTACCACTCCCTATCAGTGATAGAGAAAAGTGAAAGTCGAGTTTACCACTCCCTATCAGTGATAGAGAAA
AGTGAAAGTCGAGTTTACCACTCCCTATCAGTGATAGAGAAAAGTGAAAGTCGAGTTTACCACTCCCTAT
CAGTGATAGAGAAAAGTGAAAGTCGAGCTCGGTACCCGGGTCGAGGTAGGCGTGTACGGTGGGAGGCCTA
TATAAGCAGAGCTCGTTTAGTGAACCGTCAGATCGCCTGGAGACGCCATCCACGCTGTTTTGACCTCCAT
AGAAGACACCGGGACCGATCCAGCCTCCGCGGCCCCGAATTGTAATACGACTCACTATAGGGAGACCCAA
GCTGGCTAGGTAAGCTTGATCAACAAGTTTGTACAAAAAAGCAGGCTTCACCATGGAGTTCACGGCGTCC
CCCAAGCCCCAACTCTCCTCTCGGGCCAACGCCTTCTCCATTGCCGCGCTCATGTCGAGCGGCGGCTCTA
AGGAGAAGGAGGCGACGGAGAACACAATCAAACCCCTGGAGCAATTTGTGGAGAAGTCGTCCTGTGCCCA
GCCCCTGGGTGAGCTGACCAGCCTGGATGCTCATGGGGAGTTTGGTGGAGGCAGTGGCAGCAGCCCGTCC
TCCTCCTCTCTGTGCACTGAGCCACTGATCCCCACCACCCCCATCATCCCCAGTGAGGAAATGGCCAAAA
TTGCCTGCAGCCTGGAGACCAAGGAGCTTTGGGACAAATTCCATGAGCTGGGCACCGAGATGATCATCAC
CAAGTCGGGCAGGAGGATGTTTCCAACCATCCGGGTGTCCTTTTCGGGGGTGGATCCTGAGGCCAAGTAC
ATAGTCCTGATGGACATCGTCCCTGTGGACAACAAGAGGTACCGCTACGCCTACCACCGGTCCTCCTGGC
TGGTGGCTGGCAAGGCCGACCCGCCGTTGCCAGCCAGGCTCTATGTGCATCCAGATTCTCCTTTTACCGG
TGAGCAACTACTCAAACAGATGGTGTCTTTTGAAAAGGTGAAACTCACCAACAATGAACTGGATCAACAT
GGCCATATAATTTTGAACTCAATGCATAAGTACCAGCCAAGGGTGCACATCATTAAGAAGAAAGACCACA
CAGCCTCATTGCTCAACCTGAAGTCTGAAGAATTTAGAACTTTCATCTTTCCAGAAACAGTTTTTACGGC
AGTCACTGCCTACCAGAATCAACTGATAACGAAGCTGAAAATAGATAGCAATCCTTTTGCCAAAGGATTC
CGGGATTCCTCCAGGCTCACTGACATTGAGAGGGAAAGTGTGGAGAGCCTGATTCAAAAGCATTCCTATG
CACGCTCACCCATCCGTACCTACGGAGGAGAAGAAGATGTCTTGGGGGATGAGAGTCAGACAACCCCAAA
TCGAGGGTCAGCCTTTACAACATCTGATAATTTGTCTCTCAGCTCCTGGGTATCATCTTCTTCCAGTTTT
CCTGGGTTTCAGCACCCACAGTCCCTGACTGCTCTTGGCACCAGCACAGCATCCATAGCAACACCCATTC
CTCACCCCATCCAGGGTTCTCTGCCACCATATAGCCGACTGGGAATGCCTCTGACACCATCGGCCATTGC
CAGCTCCATGCAAGGGAGTGGCCCCACATTCCCTTCATTCCACATGCCGCGATACCATCACTATTTTCAG
CAGGGGCCCTATGCTGCCATTCAAGGACTACGCCATTCCTCTGCTGTGATGACGCCATTTGTATGAACCC
AGCTTTCTTGTACAAAGTGGTTGATCTAGAGGGCCCGCGGTTCGAAGGTAAGCCTATCCCTAACCCTCTC
CTCGGTCTCGATTCTACGCGTACCGGTCATCATCACCATCACCATTGAGTTTAAACCCGCTGATCAGCCT
CAATTCGATATCAAGCTTATCGATAATCAACCTCTGGATTACAAAATTTGTGAAAGATTGACTGGTATTC
TTAACTATGTTGCTCCTTTTACGCTATGTGGATACGCTGCTTTAATGCCTTTGTATCATGCTATTGCTTC
CCGTATGGCTTTCATTTTCTCCTCCTTGTATAAATCCTGGTTGCTGTCTCTTTATGAGGAGTTGTGGCCC
GTTGTCAGGCAACGTGGCGTGGTGTGCACTGTGTTTGCTGACGCAACCCCCACTGGTTGGGGCATTGCCA
CCACCTGTCAGCTCCTTTCCGGGACTTTCGCTTTCCCCCTCCCTATTGCCACGGCGGAACTCATCGCCGC
CTGCCTTGCCCGCTGCTGGACAGGGGCTCGGCTGTTGGGCACTGACAATTCCGTGGTGTTGTCGGGGAAA
TCATCGTCCTTTCCTTGGCTGCTCGCCTGTGTTGCCACCTGGATTCTGCGCGGGACGTCCTTCTGCTACG
TCCCTTCGGCCCTCAATCCAGCGGACCTTCCTTCCCGCGGCCTGCTGCCGGCTCTGCGGCCTCTTCCGCG
TCTTCGCCTTCGCCCTCAGACGAGTCGGATCTCCCTTTGGGCCGCCTCCCCGCATCGATACCGTCGACCT
CGAGACCTAGAAAAACATGGAGCAATCACAAGTAGCAATACAGCAGCTACCAATGCTGATTGTGCCTGGC
TAGAAGCACAAGAGGAGGAGGAGGTGGGTTTTCCAGTCACACCTCAGGTACCTTTAAGACCAATGACTTA
CAAGGCAGCTGTAGATCTTAGCCACTTTTTAAAAGAAAAGGGGGGACTGGAAGGGCTAATTCACTCCCAA
CGAAGACAAGATATCCTTGATCTGTGGATCTACCACACACAAGGCTACTTCCCTGATTGGCAGAACTACA
CACCAGGGCCAGGGATCAGATATCCACTGACCTTTGGATGGTGCTACAAGCTAGTACCAGTTGAGCAAGA
GAAGGTAGAAGAAGCCAATGAAGGAGAGAACACCCGCTTGTTACACCCTGTGAGCCTGCATGGGATGGAT
GACCCGGAGAGAGAAGTATTAGAGTGGAGGTTTGACAGCCGCCTAGCATTTCATCACATGGCCCGAGAGC
TGCATCCGGACTGTACTGGGTCTCTCTGGTTAGACCAGATCTGAGCCTGGGAGCTCTCTGGCTAACTAGG
GAACCCACTGCTTAAGCCTCAATAAAGCTTGCCTTGAGTGCTTCAAGTAGTGTGTGCCCGTCTGTTGTGT
GACTCTGGTAACTAGAGATCCCTCAGACCCTTTTAGTCAGTGTGGAAAATCTCTAGCAGGGCCCGTTTAA
ACCCGCTGATCAGCCTCGACTGTGCCTTCTAGTTGCCAGCCATCTGTTGTTTGCCCCTCCCCCGTGCCTT
CCTTGACCCTGGAAGGTGCCACTCCCACTGTCCTTTCCTAATAAAATGAGGAAATTGCATCGCATTGTCT
GAGTAGGTGTCATTCTATTCTGGGGGGTGGGGTGGGGCAGGACAGCAAGGGGGAGGATTGGGAAGACAAT
AGCAGGCATGCTGGGGATGCGGTGGGCTCTATGGCTTCTGAGGCGGAAAGAACCAGCTGGGGCTCTAGGG
GGTATCCCC
[124 nt withheld, positions 6240-6363]
C
[91 nt withheld, positions 6365-6455]
A
[49 nt withheld, positions 6457-6505]
CCTTTGACGTTGGAGTCCACGTTCTTT
[37 nt withheld, positions 6533-6569]
ACCCTATCTCGGTCTATTCTTTTGATTTATAAGGGATTTTGCCGATTTCGGCCTATTGGTTAAAAAATGA
GCTGATTTAACAAAAATTTAACGCGAATTAATTCTGTGGAATGTGTGTCAGTTAGGGTGTGGAAAGTCCC
CAGGCTCCCCAGCAGGCAGAAGTATGCAAAGCATGCATCTCAATTAGTCAGCAACCAGGTGTGGAAAGTC
CCCAGGCTCCCCAGCAGGCAGAAGTATGCAAAGCATGCATCTCAATTAGTCAGCAACCATAGTCCCGCCC
CTAACTCCGCCCATCCCGCCCCTAACTCCGCCCAGTTCCGCCCATTCTCCGCCCCATGGCTGACTAATTT
TTTTTATTTATGCAGAGGCCGAGGCCGCCTCTGCCTCTGAGCTATTCCAGAAGTAGTGAGGAGGCTTTTT
TGGAGGCCTAGGCTTTTGCAAAAAGCTCCCGGGAGCTTGTATATCCATTTTCGGATCTGATCAGCACGTG
TTGACAATTAATCATCGGCATAGTATATCGGCATAGTATAATACGACAAGGTGAGGAACTAAACCATGGC
CAAGTTGACCAGTGCCGTTCCGGTGCTCACCGCGCGCGACGTCGCCGGAGCGGTCGAGTTCTGGACCGAC
CGGCTCGGGTTCTCCCGGGACTTCGTGGAGGACGACTTCGCCGGTGTGGTCCGGGACGACGTGACCCTGT
TCATCAGCGCGGTCCAGGACCAGGTGGTGCCGGACAACACCCTGGCCTGGGTGTGGGTGCGCGGCCTGGA
CGAGCTGTACGCCGAGTGGTCGGAGGTCGTGTCCACGAACTTCCGGGACGCCTCCGGGCCGGCCATGACC
GAGATCGGCGAGCAGCCGTGGGGGCGGGAGTTCGCCCTGCGCGACCCGGCCGGCAACTGCGTGCACTTCG
TGGCCGAGGAGCAGGACTGACACGTGCTACGAGATTTCGATTCCACCGCCGCCTTCTATGAAAGGTTGGG
CTTCGGAATCGTTTTCCGGGACGCCGGCTGGATGATCCTCCAGCGCGGGGATCTCATGCTGGAGTTCTTC
GCCCACCCCAACTTGTTTATTGCAGCTTATAATGGTTACAAATAAAGCAATAGCATCACAAATTTCACAA
ATAAAGCATTTTTTTCACTGCATTCTAGTTGTGGTTTGTCCAAACTCATCAATGTATCTTATCATGTCTG
TATACCGTCGACCTCTAGCTAGAGCTTGGCGTAATCATGGTCATAGCTGTTTCCTGTGTGAAATTGTTAT
CCGCTCACAATTCCACACAACATACGAGCCGGAAGCATAAAGTGTAAAGCCTGGGGTGCCTAATGAGTGA
GCTAACTCACATTAATTGCGTTGCGCTCACTGCCCGCTTTCCAGTCGGGAAACCTGTCGTGCCAGCTGCA
TTAATGAATCGGCCAACGCGCGGGGAGAGGCGGTTTGCGTATTGGGCGCTCTTCCGCTTCCTCGCTCACT
GACTCGCTGCGCTCGGTCGTTCGGCTGCGGCGAGCGGTATCAGCTCACTCAAAGGCGGTAATACGGTTAT
CCACAGAATCAGGGGATAACGCAGGAAAGAACATGTGAGCAAAAGGCCAGCAAAAGGCCAGGAACCGTAA
AAAGGCCGCGTTGCTGGCGTTTTTCCATAGGCTCCGCCCCCCTGACGAGCATCACAAAAATCGACGCTCA
AGTCAGAGGTGGCGAAACCCGACAGGACTATAAAGATACCAGGCGTTTCCCCCTGGAAGCTCCCTCGTGC
GCTCTCCTGTTCCGACCCTGCCGCTTACCGGATACCTGTCCGCCTTTCTCCCTTCGGGAAGCGTGGCGCT
TTCTCATAGCTCACGCTGTAGGTATCTCAGTTCGGTGTAGGTCGTTCGCTCCAAGCTGGGCTGTGTGCAC
GAACCCCCCGTTCAGCCCGACCGCTGCGCCTTATCCGGTAACTATCGTCTTGAGTCCAACCCGGTAAGAC
ACGACTTATCGCCACTGGCAGCAGCCACTGGTAACAGGATTAGCAGAGCGAGGTATGTAGGCGGTGCTAC
AGAGTTCTTGAAGTGGTGGCCTAACTACGGCTACACTAGAAGAACAGTATTTGGTATCTGCGCTCTGCTG
AAGCCAGTTACCTTCGGAAAAAGAGTTGGTAGCTCTTGATCCGGCAAACAAACCACCGCTGGTAGCGGTG
GTTTTTTTGTTTGCAAGCAGCAGATTACGCGCAGAAAAAAAGGATCTCAAGAAGATCCTTTGATCTTTTC
TACGGGGTCTGACGCTCAGTGGAACGAAAACTCACGTTAAGGGATTTTGGTCATGAGATTATCAAAAAGG
ATCTTCACCTAGATCCTTTTAAATTAAAAATGAAGTTTTAAATCAATCTAAAGTATATATGAGTAAACTT
GGTCTGACAGTTACCAATGCTTAATCAGTGAGGCACCTATCTCAGCGATCTGTCTATTTCGTTCATCCAT
AGTTGCCTGACTCCCCGTCGTGTAGATAACTACGATACGGGAGGGCTTACCATCTGGCCCCAGTGCTGCA
ATGATACCGCGAGACCCACGCTCACCGGCTCCAGATTTATCAGCAATAAACCAGCCAGCCGGAAGGGCCG
AGCGCAGAAGTGGTCCTGCAACTTTATCCGCCTCCATCCAGTCTATTAATTGTTGCCGGGAAGCTAGAGT
AAGTAGTTCGCCAGTTAATAGTTTGCGCAACGTTGTTGCCATTGCTACAGGCATCGTGGTGTCACGCTCG
TCGTTTGGTATGGCTTCATTCAGCTCCGGTTCCCAACGATCAAGGCGAGTTACATGATCCCCCATGTTGT
GCAAAAAAGCGGTTAGCTCCTTCGGTCCTCCGATCGTTGTCAGAAGTAAGTTGGCCGCAGTGTTATCACT
CATGGTTATGGCAGCACTGCATAATTCTCTTACTGTCATGCCATCCGTAAGATGCTTTTCTGTGACTGGT
GAGTACTCAACCAAGTCATTCTGAGAATAGTGTATGCGGCGACCGAGTTGCTCTTGCCCGGCGTCAATAC
GGGATAATACCGCGCCACATAGCAGAACTTTAAAAGTGCTCATCATTGGAAAACGTTCTTCGGGGCGAAA
ACTCTCAAGGATCTTACCGCTGTTGAGATCCAGTTCGATGTAACCCACTCGTGCACCCAACTGATCTTCA
GCATCTTTTACTTTCACCAGCGTTTCTGGGTGAGCAAAAACAGGAAGGCAAAATGCCGCAAAAAAGGGAA
TAAGGGCGACACGGAAATGTTGAATACTCATACTCTTCCTTTTTCAATATTATTGAAGCATTTATCAGGG
TTATTGTCTCATGAGCGGATACATATTTGAATGTATTTAGAAAAATAAACAAATAGGGGTTCCGCGCACA
TTTCCCCGAAAAGTGCCACCTG
